Addgene plasmid #79070: pCI-ING3
Purpose: Expression of p47 ING3 in mammalian cells
Depositing lab: Karl Riabowol. Depositing organization: University of Calgary.
Backbone
  Vector backbone: pCI
  Backbone manufacturer: Promega
  Backbone size w/o insert (bp): 4006
  Vector type: Mammalian Expression
Growth in bacteria
  Bacterial resistance: Ampicillin, 100 μg/mL
  Growth temperature: 37°C
  Growth strain: DH5alpha
  Copy number: High Copy
Gene/Insert
  Gene/Insert name: ING3 (p47 ING3 isoform)
  Species: H. sapiens (human)
  Insert size (bp): 1254
  GenBank ID: AF074968.1
  Entrez Gene: ING3 (a.k.a. Eaf4, ING2, MEAF4, p47ING3)
  Promoter: CMV
  Cloning method: Restriction Enzyme; 5′ cloning site NheI (not destroyed); 3′ cloning site XbaI (not destroyed)
  Sequencing primers: 5′ T7; 3′ EBV-rev
Terms and licenses: Academic/Nonprofit Terms; Industry Terms: Not Available to Industry
How to cite: pCI-ING3 was a gift from Karl Riabowol (Addgene plasmid # 79070 ; http://n2t.net/addgene:79070 ; RRID:Addgene_79070)
