[The description below was written by a language model from this plasmid's Addgene catalogue record.]
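Description:
pCI-ING3 is a mammalian expression plasmid built on the commercial pCI backbone (about 4.0 kb without insert) and carrying the human ING3 coding sequence, specifically the p47 ING3 isoform. The roughly 1.25 kb insert was placed between the NheI and XbaI sites of the polylinker by restriction cloning, and both sites remain intact, so the cDNA can be excised or transferred to another vector. Expression is driven by the CMV promoter, a strong constitutive viral promoter suited to high-level transient expression in a wide range of transfected mammalian cell lines. No epitope tag, fusion partner or reporter is listed, so the record suggests that the protein is produced in untagged form. The record also gives no mammalian selection marker, which fits transient transfection rather than direct selection of stable lines.

In bacteria the plasmid is maintained as a high-copy replicon under ampicillin selection. The use of a T7 primer for sequencing from the 5′ side indicates that a T7 promoter site lies upstream of the insert. No feature table accompanies the entry, so other backbone elements such as the origin of replication, intron and polyadenylation signal are not individually documented here.

ING3 belongs to the inhibitor of growth family of chromatin-associated PHD-finger proteins; its aliases Eaf4 and MEAF4 reflect its link to a histone acetyltransferase complex. The stated purpose is simply expression of p47 ING3 in mammalian cells, making the construct suitable for overexpression studies of this isoform's function.
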