>Addgene plasmid #79070 | pCI-ING3 | addgene partial sequence | sequence record 150629 | EBV-rev 5'-GTGGTTTGTCCAAACTCATC-3'
GGTCGACTCTAGATTGAGAAAATGGTTGAGGAGTACAAATGTCTGCCTATGTTGGCCACTGAAATAATCC
AAGGCTAACTGGAATAATATTCATAGCACACCAGGAGTGCATAAATAATTTACTTACATTATTAAAATAC
AACCCATAAAATTCAAGTTCAAGATCTTATAGGATTGTCTATGTAAATCCTTTAAGTGGTTGCCTGGAAA
TGCATTGTTTCTTCTTTCTCTTCTCTTCTTTTTAAAGTCCTATATAAAATCTTCAGCTGAAGTTTATTTC
TTCATCAAACAAAAGGACCACCTTTATTTGTGTCTGCTGCCTCTTCTCTTCATTGCAGCAGTGCACTGTG
GACAGTACCATTTGCCTTTTGGTGCCTCTGTCAATCCAACGCAGCCATAATGGAACCATTCTATAGGGCA
ATCTTGGTTATCACATCCCACCATCTCACCATAAGATACCTGATTACAAATGCAGTATCGAGGTTCATTT
GGGTCGTAAGTCCAATCAACCTGACTATTTGAATCAGATTCTGGCACTACAGTTGTTTGTTGAGAGATTT
CTTGTACAACAGTTGATGATGAAGAACACGATGATAAGGAAGAAGAGGAGGAGGAAGATGATGACTGCTG
GCTTGAAGACTTGTTGTTGTTTTTGCTCTTTCGACCACTCCGTGAGTCGGCTGCTGATGAACTGGCATTC
TGTGTTAATGTTGTCATAAGTGCCGAAGATGATGAATAGCCAACTGTT
