>Addgene plasmid #79070 | pCI-ING3 | addgene partial sequence | sequence record 153171 | chim-int-F 5'-TCTTACTGACATCCACTTTGCC-3'
AGGCTAGAGTACTTAATACGACTCACTATAGGCTAGCGGCGACAGCGAGTGACACAAATAAACCCCTGGA
CCCCCTTGTTCCCTCAGCTCTAAGGGCCGCGATGTTGTACCTAGAAGACTATCTGGAAATGATTGAGCAG
CTTCCTATGGATCTGCGGGACCGCTTCACGGAAATGCGCGAGATGGACCTGCAGGTGCAGAATGCAATGG
ATCAACTAGAACAAAGAGTCAGTGAATTCTTTATGAATGCAAAGAAAAATAAACCTGAGTGGAGGGAAGA
GCAAATGGCATCCATCAAAAAAGACTACTATAAAGCTTTGGAAGATGCAGATGAGAAGGTTCAGTTGGCA
AACCAGATATATGACTTGGTAGATCGACACTTGAGAAAGCTGGATCAGGAACTGGCTAAGTTTAAAATGG
AGCTGGAAGCTGATAATGCTGGAATTACAGAAATATTAGAGAGGCGATCTTTGGAATTAGACACTCCTTC
ACAGCCAGTGAACAATCACCATGCTCATTCACATACTCCAGTGGAAAAAAGGAAATATAATCCAACTTCT
CACCATACGACAACAGATCATATTCCTGAAAAGAAATTTAAATCTGAAGCTCTTCTATCCACCCTTACGT
CAGATGCCTCTAAGGAAAATACACTAGGTTGTCGAAATAATAATTCCACAGCCTCTTCTAACAATGCCTA
CAATGTGAATTCCTCCCAACCTCTGGGATCCTATAACATTGGCTCGTTATCTTCAGGAACTGGTGCAGGG
